>Addgene plasmid #171671 | pJCC_084 Cas12i1 D647A | addgene full sequence | sequence record 335050 | Addgene NGS Result
TTAAAGCTTATCGATGATAAGCTGTCAAACATGAGAATTCTTGAAGACGAAAGGGCCTCGTGATACGCCT
ATTTTTATAGGTTAATGTCATGATAATAATGGTTTCTTAGACGTCAGGTGGCACTTTTCGGGGAAATGTG
CGCGGAACCCCTATTTGTTTATTTTTCTAAATACATTCAAATATGTATCCGCTCATGAGACAATAACCCT
GATAAATGCTTCAATAACATTGAAAAAGGAAGAGTATGAGTATTCAACATTTCCGTGTCGCCCTTATTCC
CTTTTTTGCGGCATTTTGCCTTCCTGTTTTTGCTCACCCAGAAACGCTGGTGAAAGTAAAAGATGCTGAA
GATCAGTTGGGTGCACGAGTGGGTTACATCGAACTGGATCTCAACAGCGGTAAGATCCTTGAGAGTTTTC
GCCCCGAAGAACGTTTTCCAATGATGAGCACTTTTAAAGTTCTGCTATGTGGCGCGGTATTATCCCGTGT
TGACGCCGGGCAAGAGCAACTCGGTCGCCGCATACACTATTCTCAGAATGACTTGGTTGAGTACTCACCA
GTCACAGAAAAGCATCTTACGGATGGCATGACAGTAAGAGAATTATGCAGTGCTGCCATAACCATGAGTG
ATAACACTGCGGCCAACTTACTTCTGACAACGATCGGAGGACCGAAGGAGCTAACCGCTTTTTTGCACAA
CATGGGGGATCATGTAACTCGCCTTGATCGTTGGGAACCGGAGCTGAATGAAGCCATACCAAACGACGAG
CGTGACACCACGATGCCTGCAGCAATGGCAACAACGTTGCGCAAACTATTAACTGGCGAACTACTTACTC
TAGCTTCCCGGCAACAATTAATAGACTGGATGGAGGCGGATAAAGTTGCAGGACCACTTCTGCGCTCGGC
CCTTCCGGCTGGCTGGTTTATTGCTGATAAATCTGGAGCCGGTGAGCGTGGGTCTCGCGGTATCATTGCA
GCACTGGGGCCAGATGGTAAGCCCTCCCGTATCGTAGTTATCTACACGACGGGGAGTCAGGCAACTATGG
ATGAACGAAATAGACAGATCGCTGAGATAGGTGCCTCACTGATTAAGCATTGGTAACTGTCAGACCAAGT
TTACTCATATATACTTTAGATTGATTTAAAACTTCATTTTTAATTTAAAAGGATCTAGGTGAAGATCCTT
TTTGATAATCTCATGACCAAAATCCCTTAACGTGAGTTTTCGTTCCACTGAGCGTCAGACCCCGTAGAAA
AGATCAAAGGATCTTCTTGAGATCCTTTTTTTCTGCGCGTAATCTGCTGCTTGCAAACAAAAAAACCACC
GCTACCAGCGGTGGTTTGTTTGCCGGATCAAGAGCTACCAACTCTTTTTCCGAAGGTAACTGGCTTCAGC
AGAGCGCAGATACCAAATACTGTCCTTCTAGTGTAGCCGTAGTTAGGCCACCACTTCAAGAACTCTGTAG
CACCGCCTACATACCTCGCTCTGCTAATCCTGTTACCAGTGGCTGCTGCCAGTGGCGATAAGTCGTGTCT
TACCGGGTTGGACTCAAGACGATAGTTACCGGATAAGGCGCAGCGGTCGGGCTGAACGGGGGGTTCGTGC
ACACAGCCCAGCTTGGAGCGAACGACCTACACCGAACTGAGATACCTACAGCGTGAGCTATGAGAAAGCG
CCACGCTTCCCGAAGGGAGAAAGGCGGACAGGTATCCGGTAAGCGGCAGGGTCGGAACAGGAGAGCGCAC
GAGGGAGCTTCCAGGGGGAAACGCCTGGTATCTTTATAGTCCTGTCGGGTTTCGCCACCTCTGACTTGAG
CGTCGATTTTTGTGATGCTCGTCAGGGGGGCGGAGCCTATGGAAAAACGCCAGCAACGCGGCCTTTTTAC
GGTTCCTGGCCTTTTGCTGGCCTTTTGCTCACATGTTCTTTCCTGCGTTATCCCCTGATTCTGTGGATAA
CCGTATTACCGCCTTTGAGTGAGCTGATACCGCTCGCCGCAGCCGAACGACCGAGCGCAGCGAGTCAGTG
AGCGAGGAAGCGGAAGAGCGCCTGATGCGGTATTTTCTCCTTACGCATCTGTGCGGTATTTCACACCGCA
ATGGTGCACTCTCAGTACAATCTGCTCTGATGCCGCATAGTTAAGCCAGTATACACTCCGCTATCGCTAC
GTGACTGGGTCATGGCTGCGCCCCGACACCCGCCAACACCCGCTGACGCGCCCTGACGGGCTTGTCTGCT
CCCGGCATCCGCTTACAGACAAGCTGTGACCGTCTCCGGGAGCTGCATGTGTCAGAGGTTTTCACCGTCA
TCACCGAAACGCGCGAGGCAGCTGCGGTAAAGCTCATCAGCGTGGTCGTGAAGCGATTCACAGATGTCTG
CCTGTTCATCCGCGTCCAGCTCGTTGAGTTTCTCCAGAAGCGTTAATGTCTGGCTTCTGATAAAGCGGGC
CATGTTAAGGGCGGTTTTTTCCTGTTTGGTCACTGATGCCTCCGTGTAAGGGGGATTTCTGTTCATGGGG
GTAATGATACCGATGAAACGAGAGAGGATGCTCACGATACGGGTTACTGATGATGAACATGCCCGGTTAC
TGGAACGTTGTGAGGGTAAACAACTGGCGGTATGGATGCGGCGGGACCAGAGAAAAATCACTCAGGGTCA
ATGCCAGCGCTTCGTTAATACAGATGTAGGTGTTCCACAGGGTAGCCAGCAGCATCCTGCGATGCAGATC
CGGAACATAATGGTGCAGGGCGCTGACTTCCGCGTTTCCAGACTTTACGAAACACGGAAACCGAAGACCA
TTCATGTTGTTGCTCAGGTCGCAGACGTTTTGCAGCAGCAGTCGCTTCACGTTCGCTCGCGTATCGGTGA
TTCATTCTGCTAACCAGTAAGGCAACCCCGCCAGCCTAGCCGGGTCCTCAACGACAGGAGCACGATCATG
CGCACCCGTGGCCAGGACCCAACGCTGCCCGAGATGCGCCGCGTGCGGCTGCTGGAGATGGCGGACGCGA
TGGATATGTTCTGCCAAGGGTTGGTTTGCGCATTCACAGTTCTCCGCAAGAATTGATTGGCTCCAATTCT
TGGAGTGGTGAATCCGTTAGCGAGGTGCCGCCGGCTTCCATTCAGGTCGAGGTGGCCCGGCTCCATGCAC
CGCGACGCAACGCGGGGAGGCAGACAAGGTATAGGGCGGCGCCTACAATCCATGCCAACCCGTTCCATGT
GCTCGCCGAGGCGGCATAAATCGCCGTGACGATCAGCGGTCCAATGATCGAAGTTAGGCTGGTAAGAGCC
GCGAGCGATCCTTGAAGCTGTCCCTGATGGTCGTCATCTACCTGCCTGGACAGCATGGCCTGCAACGCGG
GCATCCCGATGCCGCCGGAAGCGAGAAGAATCATAATGGGGAAGGCCATCCAGCCTCGCGTCGCGAACGC
CAGCAAGACGTAGCCCAGCGCGTCGGCCGCCATGCCGGCGATAATGGCCTGCTTCTCGCCGAAACGTTTG
GTGGCGGGACCAGTGACGAAGGCTTGAGCGAGGGCGTGCAAGATTCCGAATACCGCAAGCGACAGGCCGA
TCATCGTCGCGCTCCAGCGAAAGCGGTCCTCGCCGAAAATGACCCAGAGCGCTGCCGGCACCTGTCCTAC
GAGTTGCATGATAAAGAAGACAGTCATAAGTGCGGCGACGATAGTCATGCCCCGCGCCCACCGGAAGGAG
CTGACTGGGTTGAAGGCTCTCAAGGGCATCGGTCGACGCTCTCCCTTATGCGACTCCTGCATTAGGAAGC
AGCCCAGTAGTAGGTTGAGGCCGTTGAGCACCGCCGCCGCAAGGAATGGTGCATGCAAGGAGATGGCGCC
CAACAGTCCCCCGGCCACGGGGCCTGCCACCATACCCACGCCGAAACAAGCGCTCATGAGCCCGAAGTGG
CGAGCCCGATCTTCCCCATCGGTGATGTCGGCGATATAGGCGCCAGCAACCGCACCTGTGGCGCCGGTGA
TGCCGGCCACGATGCGTCCGGCGTAGAGGATCGAGATCTCGATCCCGCGAAATTAATACGACTCACTATA
GGGAGACCACAACGGTTTCCCTCTAGTGCCGGCTCCGGAGAGCTCTTTAATTAAGCGGCCGCCCTGCAGG
ACTCGAGTTCTAGAAATAATTTTGTTTAACTTTAAGAAGGAGATATACATATGAAATCTTCTCACCATCA
CCATCACCATCACCATCACCATGGTTCTTCTATGAAAATCGAAGAAGGTAAACTGGTAATCTGGATTAAC
GGCGATAAAGGCTATAACGGTCTCGCTGAAGTCGGTAAGAAATTCGAGAAAGATACCGGAATTAAAGTCA
CCGTTGAGCATCCGGATAAACTGGAAGAGAAATTCCCACAGGTTGCGGCAACTGGCGATGGCCCTGACAT
TATCTTCTGGGCACACGACCGCTTTGGTGGCTACGCTCAATCTGGCCTGTTGGCTGAAATCACCCCGGAC
AAAGCGTTCCAGGACAAGCTGTATCCGTTTACCTGGGATGCCGTACGTTACAACGGCAAGCTGATTGCTT
ACCCGATCGCTGTTGAAGCGTTATCGCTGATTTATAACAAAGATCTGCTGCCGAACCCGCCAAAAACCTG
GGAAGAGATCCCGGCGCTGGATAAAGAACTGAAAGCGAAAGGTAAGAGCGCGCTGATGTTCAACCTGCAA
GAACCGTACTTCACCTGGCCGCTGATTGCTGCTGACGGGGGTTATGCGTTCAAGTATGAAAACGGCAAGT
ACGACATTAAAGACGTGGGCGTGGATAACGCTGGCGCGAAAGCGGGTCTGACCTTCCTGGTTGACCTGAT
TAAAAACAAACACATGAATGCAGACACCGATTACTCCATCGCAGAAGCTGCCTTTAATAAAGGCGAAACA
GCGATGACCATCAACGGCCCGTGGGCATGGTCCAACATCGACACCAGCAAAGTGAATTATGGTGTAACGG
TACTGCCGACCTTCAAGGGTCAACCATCCAAACCGTTCGTTGGCGTGCTGAGCGCAGGTATTAACGCCGC
CAGTCCGAACAAAGAGCTGGCAAAAGAGTTCCTCGAAAACTATCTGCTGACTGATGAAGGTCTGGAAGCG
GTTAATAAAGACAAACCGCTGGGTGCCGTAGCGCTGAAGTCTTACGAGGAAGAGTTGGCGAAAGATCCAC
GTATTGCCGCCACTATGGAAAACGCCCAGAAAGGTGAAATCATGCCGAACATCCCGCAGATGTCCGCTTT
CTGGTATGCCGTGCGTACTGCGGTGATCAACGCCGCCAGCGGTCGTCAGACTGTCGATGAAGCCCTGAAA
GACGCGCAGACTAATTCGAGCTCGAACAACAACAACAATAACAATAACAACAACCTCGGGATCGAGGAAA
ACCTGTACTTCCAATCCAATGCAATGAGCAACAAAGAAAAGAACGCGAGCGAAACCCGTAAGGCGTACAC
CACCAAAATGATCCCGCGTAGCCACGACCGTATGAAGCTGCTGGGCAACTTTATGGACTATCTGATGGAT
GGCACCCCGATTTTCTTTGAACTGTGGAACCAGTTCGGTGGCGGTATCGACCGTGATATCATTAGCGGCA
CCGCGAACAAAGATAAGATTAGCGACGATCTGCTGCTGGCGGTTAACTGGTTTAAAGTGATGCCGATCAA
CAGCAAACCGCAAGGCGTGAGCCCGAGCAACCTGGCGAACCTGTTCCAGCAATACAGCGGTAGCGAACCG
GACATCCAGGCGCAAGAGTATTTCGCGAGCAACTTTGACACCGAAAAGCACCAGTGGAAAGATATGCGTG
TTGAGTACGAACGTCTGCTGGCGGAGCTGCAACTGAGCCGTAGCGACATGCACCATGATCTGAAGCTGAT
GTACAAAGAAAAGTGCATTGGCCTGAGCCTGAGCACCGCGCACTATATCACCAGCGTGATGTTTGGCACC
GGTGCGAAGAACAACCGTCAGACCAAACATCAATTCTATAGCAAAGTGATTCAGCTGCTGGAGGAAAGCA
CCCAGATCAACAGCGTTGAGCAACTGGCGAGCATCATTCTGAAAGCGGGTGACTGCGATAGCTACCGTAA
ACTGCGTATCCGTTGCAGCCGTAAGGGTGCGACCCCGAGCATTCTGAAAATCGTGCAAGACTATGAACTG
GGCACCAACCACGACGATGAGGTGAACGTTCCGAGCCTGATTGCGAACCTGAAAGAAAAGCTGGGCCGTT
TTGAGTACGAATGCGAGTGGAAGTGCATGGAGAAAATCAAGGCGTTCCTGGCGAGCAAAGTTGGCCCGTA
CTATCTGGGTAGCTATAGCGCGATGCTGGAGAACGCGCTGAGCCCGATTAAGGGTATGACCACCAAGAAC
TGCAAATTCGTGCTGAAACAGATTGACGCGAAGAACGATATCAAATACGAAAACGAGCCGTTTGGCAAGA
TCGTTGAAGGTTTCTTTGACAGCCCGTATTTCGAGAGCGATACCAACGTGAAATGGGTTCTGCACCCGCA
CCATATTGGCGAAAGCAACATCAAGACCCTGTGGGAGGACCTGAACGCGATTCATAGCAAATACGAGGAA
GACATCGCGAGCCTGAGCGAAGATAAGAAAGAGAAGCGTATCAAGGTTTACCAGGGCGATGTGTGCCAAA
CCATCAACACCTATTGCGAGGAAGTGGGCAAGGAAGCGAAAACCCCGCTGGTTCAGCTGCTGCGTTACCT
GTATAGCCGTAAAGACGATATTGCGGTGGACAAGATCATTGATGGTATCACCTTCCTGAGCAAGAAACAC
AAGGTGGAGAAACAGAAGATTAACCCGGTTATCCAAAAATACCCGAGCTTCAACTTTGGCAACAACAGCA
AGCTGCTGGGTAAAATCATTAGCCCGAAAGACAAGCTGAAACATAACCTGAAGTGCAACCGTAACCAAGT
GGATAACTACATCTGGATTGAAATCAAGGTTCTGAACACCAAGACCATGCGTTGGGAGAAACACCATTAT
GCGCTGAGCAGCACCCGTTTTCTGGAGGAAGTTTACTATCCGGCGACCAGCGAAAACCCGCCGGATGCGC
TGGCGGCGCGTTTCCGTACCAAAACCAACGGTTATGAGGGCAAGCCGGCGCTGAGCGCGGAACAGATTGA
GCAAATCCGTAGCGCGCCGGTTGGCCTGCGTAAAGTGAAGAAACGTCAGATGCGTCTGGAAGCGGCGCGT
CAGCAAAACCTGCTGCCGCGTTATACCTGGGGCAAGGATTTTAACATTAACATCTGCAAACGTGGTAACA
ACTTCGAAGTTACCCTGGCGACCAAGGTGAAGAAAAAGAAAGAGAAGAACTACAAAGTGGTTCTGGGTTA
TGCCGCGAACATTGTGCGTAAAAACACCTATGCGGCGATTGAGGCGCATGCGAACGGTGATGGTGTGATT
GACTATAACGATCTGCCGGTTAAGCCGATCGAAAGCGGCTTTGTGACCGTTGAGAGCCAGGTTCGTGACA
AAAGCTACGATCAACTGAGCTATAACGGTGTGAAGCTGCTGTACTGCAAACCGCATGTTGAAAGCCGTCG
TAGCTTCCTGGAGAAATATCGTAACGGCACCATGAAGGACAACCGTGGTAACAACATTCAGATCGACTTC
ATGAAGGATTTTGAAGCGATCGCGGACGATGAAACCAGCCTGTACTATTTTAACATGAAGTACTGCAAAC
TGCTGCAGAGCAGCATTCGTAACCACAGCAGCCAAGCGAAAGAATATCGTGAGGAAATCTTCGAGCTGCT
GCGTGATGGCAAGCTGAGCGTGCTGAAACTGAGCAGCCTGAGCAACCTGAGCTTCGTGATGTTTAAGGTT
GCGAAAAGCCTGATTGGCACCTACTTTGGTCATCTGCTGAAGAAACCGAAGAACAGCAAAAGCGACGTTA
AGGCTCCGCCGATCACCGACGAAGATAAGCAGAAAGCGGACCCGGAGATGTTCGCGCTGCGTCTGGCGCT
GGAGGAAAAACGTCTGAACAAGGTTAAAAGCAAGAAAGAAGTGATTGCGAACAAGATCGTTGCGAAAGCG
CTGGAGCTGCGTGACAAATACGGCCCGGTGCTGATTAAGGGCGAGAACATCAGCGATACCACCAAGAAAG
GTAAGAAAAGCAGCACCAACAGCTTCCTGATGGACTGGCTGGCGCGTGGCGTGGCGAACAAGGTTAAAGA
AATGGTGATGATGCACCAGGGTCTGGAGTTCGTTGAGGTGAACCCGAACTTTACCAGCCACCAAGATCCG
TTCGTTCATAAGAACCCGGAGAACACCTTTCGTGCGCGTTACAGCCGTTGCACCCCGAGCGAACTGACCG
AGAAGAACCGTAAAGAAATCCTGAGCTTCCTGAGCGACAAGCCGAGCAAACGTCCGACCAACGCGTACTA
TAACGAGGGTGCGATGGCGTTTCTGGCGACCTATGGCCTGAAGAAAAACGACGTGCTGGGTGTTAGCCTG
GAAAAGTTCAAACAGATTATGGCGAACATCCTGCATCAGCGTAGCGAGGATCAACTGCTGTTTCCGAGCC
GTGGCGGTATGTTCTACCTGGCGACCTATAAGCTGGACGCGGATGCGACCAGCGTTAACTGGAACGGCAA
ACAGTTTTGGGTGTGCAACGCGGACCTGGTTGCGGCGTACAACGTGGGTCTGGTTGACATCCAAAAAGAT
TTCAAGAAAAAGTAATAATAACATTGGAAGTGGATAACGGATCCGCGATCGCGGCGCGCCACCTGGTGGC
CGGCCGGTACCACGCGTGCGCGCTGATCCGGCTGCTAACAAAGCCCGAAAGGAAGCTGAGTTGGCTGCTG
CCACCGCTGAGCAATAACTAGCATAACCCCTTGGGGCCTCTAAACGGGTCTTGAGGGGTTTTTTGCTGAA
AGGAGGAACTATATCCGGATATCCACAGGACGGGTGTGGTCGCCATGATCGCGTAGTCGATAGTGGCTCC
AAGTAGCGAAGCGAGCAGGACTGGGCGGCGGCCAAAGCGGTCGGACAGTGCTCCGAGAACGGGTGCGCAT
AGAAATTGCATCAACGCATATAGCGCTAGCAGCACGCCATAGTGACTGGCGATGCTGTCGGAATGGACGA
TATCCCGCAAGAGGCCCGGCAGTACCGGCATAACCAAGCCTATGCCTACAGCATCCAGGGTGACGGTGCC
GAGGATGACGATGAGCGCATTGTTAGATTTCATACACGGTGCCTGACTGCGTTAGCAATTTAACTGTGAT
AAACTACCGCA
Features (pLannotate 1.2.2; 16 found; start..end, strand, type, name):
    141..245     +  promoter       AmpR promoter: bla
    246..1106    +  CDS            AmpR: β-lactamase; bla; confers resistance to ampicillin, carbenicillin, and related antibiotics
   1277..1865    +  rep_origin     ori: high-copy-number ColE1/pMB1/pBR322/pUC origin of replication
   2051..2190    -  misc_feature   bom: basis of mobility region from pBR322
   2292..2483    -  CDS            rop: Rop protein, which maintains plasmids at low copy number; rop
   2500..2880    +  CDS            YPB1_ECOLX: Protein predicted: Swiss-Prot protein existence level 4. From Escherichia coli.
   3122..4022    -  CDS            TcR (fragment): tetracycline efflux protein; tet; confers resistance to tetracycline
   4044..4062    +  promoter       T7 promoter: promoter for bacteriophage T7 RNA polymerase
   4151..4173    +  RBS            RBS: efficient ribosome binding site from bacteriophage T7 gene 10 (Olins and Rangwala, 1989)
   4193..4222    +  CDS            10xHis: 10xHis affinity tag
   4232..5332    +  CDS            MBP: maltose binding protein from E. coli; malE (mutated); This version of the gene does not encode a signal sequence, so MBP will remain in the cytosol.
   5387..5403    +  CDS            TEV site (fragment): tobacco etch virus (TEV) protease recognition and cleavage site
   8781..8830    +  CDS            SET1 (fragment): solubility-enhancement tag derived from T7 phage gene 10B
   8838..8885    +  terminator     T7 terminator: transcription terminator for bacteriophage T7 RNA polymerase
   8911..9203    -  CDS            TcR (fragment): tetracycline efflux protein; tet; confers resistance to tetracycline
   9251..28      -  promoter       tet promoter (across the origin): E. coli promoter for tetracycline efflux protein gene
