[The description below was written by a language model from this plasmid's Addgene catalogue record and pLannotate feature annotations shown in this document.]
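Description:
pJCC_084 Cas12i1 D647A is a 9,251 bp bacterial expression plasmid built on the p2CT backbone, a pBR322/pET-style vector for T7-driven production of tagged recombinant proteins in E. coli. It is propagated through a ColE1/pMB1-family origin and selected with ampicillin via a bla (β-lactamase) cassette under its own promoter. The feature table also shows pBR322 relics: the bom mobility region, the rop gene, a tet promoter, and two fragments of the tetracycline efflux gene that flank the expression cassette. The tet gene is therefore interrupted and would not be expected to serve as a marker. The catalogue lists the plasmid as high copy, although rop is normally associated with reduced copy number.

The expression cassette runs from a T7 promoter and the phage T7 gene 10 ribosome binding site into an N-terminal 10xHis tag. This is followed by cytosolic maltose-binding protein (lacking its signal sequence) and a TEV protease recognition site, and the cassette ends at a T7 terminator. The roughly 3.3 kb Cas12i1 coding sequence is not itself annotated, but it corresponds to the unannotated stretch between the TEV site and the terminator. A short match to a T7 gene 10B-derived solubility tag just upstream of the terminator is probably residual backbone sequence rather than part of the fusion. The insert carries an aspartate-to-alanine change at residue 647, which the record describes as a RuvC-inhibiting mutation, and part of the plasmid derives from an earlier pET28a-based Cas12i1 construct.

The His tag allows affinity purification, MBP typically aids solubility, and TEV cleavage removes both tags. This suits the plasmid to producing a nuclease-impaired Cas12i1 for biochemical study of CRISPR DNA targeting. Transcription from the T7 promoter requires a host that supplies T7 RNA polymerase.
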