Addgene plasmid #171671: pJCC_084 Cas12i1 D647A
Purpose: For bacterial expression of Cas12i1 D647A (RuvC-inhibiting mutation) with an N-terminal His-MBP tag
Depositing lab: Jennifer Doudna. Depositing organization: University of California, Berkeley. Publication: CRISPR-Cas12a exploits R-loop asymmetry to form double-strand breaks. Cofsky JC, Karandur D, Huang CJ, Witte IP, Kuriyan J, Doudna JA. Elife. 2020 Jun 10;9. pii: 55143. doi: 10.7554/eLife.55143. PubMed 32519675.
Backbone
  Vector backbone: p2CT
  Backbone manufacturer: UC Berkeley MacroLab
  Backbone size w/o insert (bp): 5972
  Total vector size (bp): 9251
  Vector type: Bacterial Expression
Growth in bacteria
  Bacterial resistance: Ampicillin, 100 μg/mL
  Growth temperature: 37°C
  Growth strain: DH5alpha
  Copy number: High Copy
Gene/Insert
  Gene/Insert name: Cas12i1 D647A
  Insert size (bp): 3279
  Mutation: changed aspartate 647 to alanine
  Tag / fusion protein: 10X His (N terminal on backbone); maltose-binding protein (N terminal on backbone); TEV protease cleavage site (N terminal on backbone)
Resource information
  A portion of this plasmid was derived from a plasmid made by: Arbor Biotechnologies, Addgene plasmid 120882 (pET28a-mH6-Cas12i1)
Terms and licenses: Academic/Nonprofit Terms; Industry Terms: Not Available to Industry
How to cite: pJCC_084 Cas12i1 D647A was a gift from Jennifer Doudna (Addgene plasmid # 171671 ; http://n2t.net/addgene:171671 ; RRID:Addgene_171671)
